Addgene plasmid #86016: pGL4.23 A82V 2014 EBOV + Mucin-Like Domain
Purpose: Ebola Virus (Makona) Glycoprotein in CMV driven mammalian expression vector
Depositing lab: Jeremy Luban & Pardis Sabeti. Depositing organization: University of Massachusetts, Worcester. Publication: Ebola Virus Glycoprotein with Increased Infectivity Dominated the 2013-2016 Epidemic. Diehl WE, Lin AE, Grubaugh ND, Carvalho LM, Kim K, Kyawe PP, McCauley SM, Donnard E, Kucukural A, McDonel P, Schaffner SF, Garber M, Rambaut A, Andersen KG, Sabeti PC, Luban J. Cell. 2016 Nov 3;167(4):1088-1098.e6. doi: 10.1016/j.cell.2016.10.014. PubMed 27814506.
Backbone
  Vector backbone: pGL4.23
  Backbone manufacturer: Promega
  Backbone size w/o insert (bp): 2031
  Total vector size (bp): 5198
  Modifications to backbone: CMV IE promoter/enhancer inserted upstream of minimal promoter
  Vector type: Mammalian Expression
Growth in bacteria
  Bacterial resistance: Ampicillin, 100 μg/mL
  Growth temperature: 37°C
  Growth strain: DH5alpha
  Copy number: High Copy
Gene/Insert
  Gene/Insert name: Makona Ebola Virus Glycoprotein (alt names: EBOV GP; EBOV Makona GP)
  Species: Zaire ebolavirus - Makona
  Insert size (bp): 2031
  Mutation: Changed alanine 82 to valine
  GenBank ID: KJ660346.2 AHX24649.2
  Promoter: CMV IE
  Cloning method: Restriction Enzyme; 5′ cloning site NcoI (not destroyed); 3′ cloning site XbaI (not destroyed)
  Sequencing primers: 5′ CMV F; 3′ SV40 pA R
Terms and licenses: Academic/Nonprofit Terms; Industry Terms: Not Available to Industry
How to cite: pGL4.23 A82V 2014 EBOV + Mucin-Like Domain was a gift from Jeremy Luban & Pardis Sabeti (Addgene plasmid # 86016 ; http://n2t.net/addgene:86016 ; RRID:Addgene_86016)
