[The description below was written by a language model from this plasmid's Addgene catalogue record and pLannotate feature annotations shown in this document.]
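Description:
pGL4.23 A82V 2014 EBOV + Mucin-Like Domain is a 5,198 bp mammalian expression plasmid built on the Promega pGL4.23 backbone. It carries the full-length glycoprotein (GP) of the Makona isolate of Zaire ebolavirus from the 2013–2016 West African epidemic. It is maintained in E. coli through a high-copy ColE1/pUC-type origin and selected with ampicillin via the β-lactamase gene. The backbone was modified by inserting the human cytomegalovirus immediate-early enhancer and promoter upstream of the vector's minimal TATA-box promoter. This converts what is normally a low-background reporter vector into a strong constitutive expression vector. The roughly 2.0 kb GP coding sequence was cloned between NcoI and XbaI sites, apparently in place of a reporter gene, since no luciferase feature is annotated. An SV40 late polyadenylation signal follows the insert. A synthetic poly(A) signal and an RNA polymerase II pause site from the human α2-globin gene sit upstream of the CMV enhancer, where they limit read-through transcription from the backbone into the expression cassette. Short annotated fragments of a tetracycline resistance gene and SV40 large T antigen appear to be non-functional remnants.

The encoded GP retains its mucin-like domain and carries the alanine-to-valine substitution at position 82, a change that arose during the epidemic. GP is the class I fusion protein that mediates Ebola virus entry. The associated study examined glycoprotein variants with increased infectivity, so the plasmid is suited to expressing the mutant GP in transfected cells to compare its entry activity with other variants. The record does not specify the assay format. The two sequence records (depositor and NGS) show the same features in opposite orientations. The listed backbone size of 2,031 bp duplicates the insert size and is probably a data-entry error.
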