Features (pLannotate 1.2.2; 12 found; start..end, strand, type, name):
     30..409     +  enhancer       CMV enhancer: human cytomegalovirus immediate early enhancer
    410..593     +  promoter       CMV promoter (fragment): human cytomegalovirus (CMV) immediate early promoter
    618..649     +  promoter       minP: minimal TATA-box promoter with low basal activity
    682..2709    +  CDS            GP: VGP_EBOZ5 - Experimental evidence at protein level: Swiss-Prot protein existence level 1. [GP2]: Acts as a class I viral fusion protein. Under the current model, the protein has at least 3 conformational states: pre- fusion native state, pre-hairpin intermediate state, and post-fusion hairpin state. During viral and target cell membrane fusion, the coiled coil regions (heptad repeats) assume a trimer-of-hairpins structure, positioning the fusion peptide in close proximity to the C-terminal region of the ectodomain. The formation of this structure appears to drive apposition and subsequent fusi
   2752..2873    -  polyA_signal   SV40 poly(A) signal: SV40 polyadenylation signal
   2896..2964    -  CDS            large T antigen (fragment): large T antigen from SV40 (simian virus 40)
   2980..3112    +  CDS            TcR (fragment): tetracycline efflux protein; tet; confers resistance to tetracycline
   3292..3880    -  rep_origin     ori: high-copy-number ColE1/pMB1/pBR322/pUC origin of replication
   4080..4940    -  CDS            AmpR: β-lactamase confers resistance to ampicillin, carbenicillin, and related antibiotics
   4941..4982    -  promoter       AmpR promoter (fragment): bla
   5045..5093    +  polyA_signal   poly(A) signal: synthetic polyadenylation signal
   5107..5198    +  misc_feature   pause site: RNA polymerase II transcriptional pause signal from the human α2 globin gene
>Addgene plasmid #86016 | pGL4.23 A82V 2014 EBOV + Mucin-Like Domain | depositor full sequence | sequence record 167131 | pGL4.23 A82V 2014 EBOV + Mucin-Like Domain sequence 5198 bps
GGCCTAACTGGCCGCCAGATATACGCGTTGACATTGATTATTGACTAGTTATTAATAGTAATCAATTACG
GGGTCATTAGTTCATAGCCCATATATGGAGTTCCGCGTTACATAACTTACGGTAAATGGCCCGCCTGGCT
GACCGCCCAACGACCCCCGCCCATTGACGTCAATAATGACGTATGTTCCCATAGTAACGCCAATAGGGAC
TTTCCATTGACGTCAATGGGTGGAGTATTTACGGTAAACTGCCCACTTGGCAGTACATCAAGTGTATCAT
ATGCCAAGTACGCCCCCTATTGACGTCAATGACGGTAAATGGCCCGCCTGGCATTATGCCCAGTACATGA
CCTTATGGGACTTTCCTACTTGGCAGTACATCTACGTATTAGTCATCGCTATTACCATGGTGATGCGGTT
TTGGCAGTACATCAATGGGCGTGGATAGCGGTTTGACTCACGGGGATTTCCAAGTCTCCACCCCATTGAC
GTCAATGGGAGTTTGTTTTGGCACCAAAATCAACGGGACTTTCCAAAATGTCGTAACAACTCCGCCCCAT
TGACGCAAATGGGCGGTAGGCGTGTACGGTGGGGCCTCGGCGGCCAAGCTTAGACACTAGAGGGTATATA
ATGGAAGCTCGACTTCCAGCTTGGCAATCCGGTACTGTTGGTAAAGCCACCATGGGTGTTACAGGAATAT
TGCAGTTACCTCGTGATCGATTCAAGAGGACATCATTCTTTCTTTGGGTAATTATCCTTTTCCAAAGAAC
ATTTTCCATCCCGCTTGGAGTTATCCACAATAGTACATTACAGGTTAGTGATGTCGACAAACTAGTTTGT
CGTGACAAACTGTCATCCACAAATCAATTGAGATCAGTTGGACTGAATCTCGAGGGGAATGGAGTGGCAA
CTGACGTGCCATCTGTGACTAAAAGATGGGGCTTCAGGTCCGGTGTCCCACCAAAGGTGGTCAATTATGA
AGCTGGTGAATGGGCTGAAAACTGCTACAATCTTGAAATCAAAAAACCTGACGGGAGTGAGTGTCTACCA
GCAGCGCCAGACGGGATTCGGGGCTTCCCCCGGTGCCGGTATGTGCACAAAGTATCAGGAACGGGACCAT
GTGCCGGAGACTTTGCCTTCCACAAAGAGGGTGCTTTCTTCCTGTATGATCGACTTGCTTCCACAGTTAT
CTACCGAGGAACGACTTTCGCTGAAGGTGTCGTTGCATTTCTGATACTGCCCCAAGCTAAGAAGGACTTC
TTCAGCTCACACCCCTTGAGAGAGCCGGTCAATGCAACGGAGGACCCGTCGAGTGGCTATTATTCTACCA
CAATTAGATATCAGGCTACCGGTTTTGGAACTAATGAGACAGAGTACTTGTTCGAGGTTGACAATTTGAC
CTACGTCCAACTTGAATCAAGATTCACACCACAGTTTCTGCTCCAGCTGAATGAGACAATATATGCAAGT
GGGAAGAGGAGCAACACCACGGGAAAACTAATTTGGAAGGTCAACCCCGAAATTGATACAACAATCGGGG
AGTGGGCCTTCTGGGAAACTAAAAAAAACCTCACTAGAAAAATTCGCAGTGAAGAGTTGTCTTTCACAGC
TGTATCAAACGGACCCAAAAACATCAGTGGTCAGAGTCCGGCGCGAACTTCTTCCGACCCAGAGACCAAC
ACAACAAATGAAGACCACAAAATCATGGCTTCAGAAAATTCCTCTGCAATGGTTCAAGTGCACAGTCAAG
GAAGGAAAGCTGCAGTGTCGCATCTGACAACCCTTGCCACAATCTCCACGAGTCCTCAACCTCCCACAAC
CAAAACAGGTCCGGACAACAGCACCCATAATACACCCGTGTATAAACTTGACATCTCTGAGGCAACTCAA
GTTGGACAACATCACCGTAGAGCAGACAACGACAGCACAGCCTCCGACACTCCCCCCGCCACGACCGCAG
CCGGACCCTTAAAAGCAGAGAACACCAACACGAGTAAGAGCGCTGACTCCCTGGACCTCGCCACCACGAC
AAGCCCCCAAAACTACAGCGAGACTGCTGGCAACAACAACACTCATCACCAAGATACCGGAGAAGAGAGT
GCCAGCAGCGGGAAGCTAGGCTTAATTACCAATACTATTGCTGGAGTAGCAGGACTGATCACAGGCGGGA
GAAGGACTCGAAGAGAAGTAATTGTCAATGCTCAACCCAAATGCAACCCCAATTTACATTACTGGACTAC
TCAGGATGAAGGTGCTGCAATCGGATTGGCCTGGATACCATATTTCGGGCCAGCAGCCGAAGGAATTTAC
ACAGAGGGGCTAATGCACAACCAAGATGGTTTAATCTGTGGGTTGAGGCAGCTGGCCAACGAAACGACTC
AAGCTCTCCAACTGTTCCTGAGAGCCACAACTGAGCTGCGAACCTTTTCAATCCTCAACCGTAAGGCAAT
TGACTTCCTGCTGCAGCGATGGGGTGGCACATGCCACATTTTGGGACCGGACTGCTGTATCGAACCACAT
GATTGGACCAAGAACATAACAGACAAAATTGATCAGATTATTCATGATTTTGTTGATAAAACCCTTCCGG
ACCAGGGGGACAATGACAATTGGTGGACAGGATGGAGACAATGGATACCGGCAGGTATTGGAGTTACAGG
TGTTATAATTGCAGTTATCGCTTTATTCTGTATATGCAAATTTGTCTTTTAGTCTAGAGTCGGGGCGGCC
GGCCGCTTCGAGCAGACATGATAAGATACATTGATGAGTTTGGACAAACCACAACTAGAATGCAGTGAAA
AAAATGCTTTATTTGTGAAATTTGTGATGCTATTGCTTTATTTGTAACCATTATAAGCTGCAATAAACAA
GTTAACAACAACAATTGCATTCATTTTATGTTTCAGGTTCAGGGGGAGGTGTGGGAGGTTTTTTAAAGCA
AGTAAAACCTCTACAAATGTGGTAAAATCGATAAGGATCCGTCGACCGATGCCCTTGAGAGCCTTCAACC
CAGTCAGCTCCTTCCGGTGGGCGCGGGGCATGACTATCGTCGCCGCACTTATGACTGTCTTCTTTATCAT
GCAACTCGTAGGACAGGTGCCGGCAGCGCTCTTCCGCTTCCTCGCTCACTGACTCGCTGCGCTCGGTCGT
TCGGCTGCGGCGAGCGGTATCAGCTCACTCAAAGGCGGTAATACGGTTATCCACAGAATCAGGGGATAAC
GCAGGAAAGAACATGTGAGCAAAAGGCCAGCAAAAGGCCAGGAACCGTAAAAAGGCCGCGTTGCTGGCGT
TTTTCCATAGGCTCCGCCCCCCTGACGAGCATCACAAAAATCGACGCTCAAGTCAGAGGTGGCGAAACCC
GACAGGACTATAAAGATACCAGGCGTTTCCCCCTGGAAGCTCCCTCGTGCGCTCTCCTGTTCCGACCCTG
CCGCTTACCGGATACCTGTCCGCCTTTCTCCCTTCGGGAAGCGTGGCGCTTTCTCATAGCTCACGCTGTA
GGTATCTCAGTTCGGTGTAGGTCGTTCGCTCCAAGCTGGGCTGTGTGCACGAACCCCCCGTTCAGCCCGA
CCGCTGCGCCTTATCCGGTAACTATCGTCTTGAGTCCAACCCGGTAAGACACGACTTATCGCCACTGGCA
GCAGCCACTGGTAACAGGATTAGCAGAGCGAGGTATGTAGGCGGTGCTACAGAGTTCTTGAAGTGGTGGC
CTAACTACGGCTACACTAGAAGAACAGTATTTGGTATCTGCGCTCTGCTGAAGCCAGTTACCTTCGGAAA
AAGAGTTGGTAGCTCTTGATCCGGCAAACAAACCACCGCTGGTAGCGGTGGTTTTTTTGTTTGCAAGCAG
CAGATTACGCGCAGAAAAAAAGGATCTCAAGAAGATCCTTTGATCTTTTCTACGGGGTCTGACGCTCAGT
GGAACGAAAACTCACGTTAAGGGATTTTGGTCATGAGATTATCAAAAAGGATCTTCACCTAGATCCTTTT
AAATTAAAAATGAAGTTTTAAATCAATCTAAAGTATATATGAGTAAACTTGGTCTGACAGCGGCCGCAAA
TGCTAAACCACTGCAGTGGTTACCAGTGCTTGATCAGTGAGGCACCGATCTCAGCGATCTGCCTATTTCG
TTCGTCCATAGTGGCCTGACTCCCCGTCGTGTAGATCACTACGATTCGTGAGGGCTTACCATCAGGCCCC
AGCGCAGCAATGATGCCGCGAGAGCCGCGTTCACCGGCCCCCGATTTGTCAGCAATGAACCAGCCAGCAG
GGAGGGCCGAGCGAAGAAGTGGTCCTGCTACTTTGTCCGCCTCCATCCAGTCTATGAGCTGCTGTCGTGA
TGCTAGAGTAAGAAGTTCGCCAGTGAGTAGTTTCCGAAGAGTTGTGGCCATTGCTACTGGCATCGTGGTA
TCACGCTCGTCGTTCGGTATGGCTTCGTTCAACTCTGGTTCCCAGCGGTCAAGCCGGGTCACATGATCAC
CCATATTATGAAGAAATGCAGTCAGCTCCTTAGGGCCTCCGATCGTTGTCAGAAGTAAGTTGGCCGCGGT
GTTGTCGCTCATGGTAATGGCAGCACTACACAATTCTCTTACCGTCATGCCATCCGTAAGATGCTTTTCC
GTGACCGGCGAGTACTCAACCAAGTCGTTTTGTGAGTAGTGTATACGGCGACCAAGCTGCTCTTGCCCGG
CGTCTATACGGGACAACACCGCGCCACATAGCAGTACTTTGAAAGTGCTCATCATCGGGAATCGTTCTTC
GGGGCGGAAAGACTCAAGGATCTTGCCGCTATTGAGATCCAGTTCGATATAGCCCACTCTTGCACCCAGT
TGATCTTCAGCATCTTTTACTTTCACCAGCGTTTCGGGGTGTGCAAAAACAGGCAAGCAAAATGCCGCAA
AGAAGGGAATGAGTGCGACACGAAAATGTTGGATGCTCATACTCGTCCTTTTTCAATATTATTGAAGCAT
TTATCAGGGTTACTAGTACGTCTCTCAAGGATAAGTAAGTAATATTAAGGTACGGGAGGTATTGGACAGG
CCGCAATAAAATATCTTTATTTTCATTACATCTGTGTGTTGGTTTTTTGTGTGAATCGATAGTACTAACA
TACGCTCTCCATCAAAACAAAACGAAACAAAACAAACTAGCAAAATAGGCTGTCCCCAGTGCAAGTGCAG
GTGCCAGAACATTTCTCT
