Features (pLannotate 1.2.2; 12 found; start..end, strand, type, name):
     17..48      -  promoter       minP: minimal TATA-box promoter with low basal activity
     73..256     -  promoter       CMV promoter (fragment): human cytomegalovirus (CMV) immediate early promoter
    257..636     -  enhancer       CMV enhancer: human cytomegalovirus immediate early enhancer
    666..757     -  misc_feature   pause site: RNA polymerase II transcriptional pause signal from the human α2 globin gene
    771..819     -  polyA_signal   poly(A) signal: synthetic polyadenylation signal
    882..923     +  promoter       AmpR promoter (fragment): bla
    924..1784    +  CDS            AmpR: β-lactamase confers resistance to ampicillin, carbenicillin, and related antibiotics
   1984..2572    +  rep_origin     ori: high-copy-number ColE1/pMB1/pBR322/pUC origin of replication
   2752..2884    -  CDS            TcR (fragment): tetracycline efflux protein; tet; confers resistance to tetracycline
   2900..2968    +  CDS            large T antigen (fragment): large T antigen from SV40 (simian virus 40)
   2991..3121    +  polyA_signal   SV40 poly(A) signal: SV40 polyadenylation signal
   3155..5182    -  CDS            GP: VGP_EBOZ5 - Experimental evidence at protein level: Swiss-Prot protein existence level 1. [GP2]: Acts as a class I viral fusion protein. Under the current model, the protein has at least 3 conformational states: pre- fusion native state, pre-hairpin intermediate state, and post-fusion hairpin state. During viral and target cell membrane fusion, the coiled coil regions (heptad repeats) assume a trimer-of-hairpins structure, positioning the fusion peptide in close proximity to the C-terminal region of the ectodomain. The formation of this structure appears to drive apposition and subsequent fusi
>Addgene plasmid #86016 | pGL4.23 A82V 2014 EBOV + Mucin-Like Domain | addgene full sequence | sequence record 169928 | Addgene NGS Result
GTACCGGATTGCCAAGCTGGAAGTCGAGCTTCCATTATATACCCTCTAGTGTCTAAGCTTGGCCGCCGAG
GCCCCACCGTACACGCCTACCGCCCATTTGCGTCAATGGGGCGGAGTTGTTACGACATTTTGGAAAGTCC
CGTTGATTTTGGTGCCAAAACAAACTCCCATTGACGTCAATGGGGTGGAGACTTGGAAATCCCCGTGAGT
CAAACCGCTATCCACGCCCATTGATGTACTGCCAAAACCGCATCACCATGGTAATAGCGATGACTAATAC
GTAGATGTACTGCCAAGTAGGAAAGTCCCATAAGGTCATGTACTGGGCATAATGCCAGGCGGGCCATTTA
CCGTCATTGACGTCAATAGGGGGCGTACTTGGCATATGATACACTTGATGTACTGCCAAGTGGGCAGTTT
ACCGTAAATACTCCACCCATTGACGTCAATGGAAAGTCCCTATTGGCGTTACTATGGGAACATACGTCAT
TATTGACGTCAATGGGCGGGGGTCGTTGGGCGGTCAGCCAGGCGGGCCATTTACCGTAAGTTATGTAACG
CGGAACTCCATATATGGGCTATGAACTAATGACCCCGTAATTGATTACTATTAATAACTAGTCAATAATC
AATGTCAACGCGTATATCTGGCGGCCAGTTAGGCCAGAGAAATGTTCTGGCACCTGCACTTGCACTGGGG
ACAGCCTATTTTGCTAGTTTGTTTTGTTTCGTTTTGTTTTGATGGAGAGCGTATGTTAGTACTATCGATT
CACACAAAAAACCAACACACAGATGTAATGAAAATAAAGATATTTTATTGCGGCCTGTCCAATACCTCCC
GTACCTTAATATTACTTACTTATCCTTGAGAGACGTACTAGTAACCCTGATAAATGCTTCAATAATATTG
AAAAAGGACGAGTATGAGCATCCAACATTTTCGTGTCGCACTCATTCCCTTCTTTGCGGCATTTTGCTTG
CCTGTTTTTGCACACCCCGAAACGCTGGTGAAAGTAAAAGATGCTGAAGATCAACTGGGTGCAAGAGTGG
GCTATATCGAACTGGATCTCAATAGCGGCAAGATCCTTGAGTCTTTCCGCCCCGAAGAACGATTCCCGAT
GATGAGCACTTTCAAAGTACTGCTATGTGGCGCGGTGTTGTCCCGTATAGACGCCGGGCAAGAGCAGCTT
GGTCGCCGTATACACTACTCACAAAACGACTTGGTTGAGTACTCGCCGGTCACGGAAAAGCATCTTACGG
ATGGCATGACGGTAAGAGAATTGTGTAGTGCTGCCATTACCATGAGCGACAACACCGCGGCCAACTTACT
TCTGACAACGATCGGAGGCCCTAAGGAGCTGACTGCATTTCTTCATAATATGGGTGATCATGTGACCCGG
CTTGACCGCTGGGAACCAGAGTTGAACGAAGCCATACCGAACGACGAGCGTGATACCACGATGCCAGTAG
CAATGGCCACAACTCTTCGGAAACTACTCACTGGCGAACTTCTTACTCTAGCATCACGACAGCAGCTCAT
AGACTGGATGGAGGCGGACAAAGTAGCAGGACCACTTCTTCGCTCGGCCCTCCCTGCTGGCTGGTTCATT
GCTGACAAATCGGGGGCCGGTGAACGCGGCTCTCGCGGCATCATTGCTGCGCTGGGGCCTGATGGTAAGC
CCTCACGAATCGTAGTGATCTACACGACGGGGAGTCAGGCCACTATGGACGAACGAAATAGGCAGATCGC
TGAGATCGGTGCCTCACTGATCAAGCACTGGTAACCACTGCAGTGGTTTAGCATTTGCGGCCGCTGTCAG
ACCAAGTTTACTCATATATACTTTAGATTGATTTAAAACTTCATTTTTAATTTAAAAGGATCTAGGTGAA
GATCCTTTTTGATAATCTCATGACCAAAATCCCTTAACGTGAGTTTTCGTTCCACTGAGCGTCAGACCCC
GTAGAAAAGATCAAAGGATCTTCTTGAGATCCTTTTTTTCTGCGCGTAATCTGCTGCTTGCAAACAAAAA
AACCACCGCTACCAGCGGTGGTTTGTTTGCCGGATCAAGAGCTACCAACTCTTTTTCCGAAGGTAACTGG
CTTCAGCAGAGCGCAGATACCAAATACTGTTCTTCTAGTGTAGCCGTAGTTAGGCCACCACTTCAAGAAC
TCTGTAGCACCGCCTACATACCTCGCTCTGCTAATCCTGTTACCAGTGGCTGCTGCCAGTGGCGATAAGT
CGTGTCTTACCGGGTTGGACTCAAGACGATAGTTACCGGATAAGGCGCAGCGGTCGGGCTGAACGGGGGG
TTCGTGCACACAGCCCAGCTTGGAGCGAACGACCTACACCGAACTGAGATACCTACAGCGTGAGCTATGA
GAAAGCGCCACGCTTCCCGAAGGGAGAAAGGCGGACAGGTATCCGGTAAGCGGCAGGGTCGGAACAGGAG
AGCGCACGAGGGAGCTTCCAGGGGGAAACGCCTGGTATCTTTATAGTCCTGTCGGGTTTCGCCACCTCTG
ACTTGAGCGTCGATTTTTGTGATGCTCGTCAGGGGGGCGGAGCCTATGGAAAAACGCCAGCAACGCGGCC
TTTTTACGGTTCCTGGCCTTTTGCTGGCCTTTTGCTCACATGTTCTTTCCTGCGTTATCCCCTGATTCTG
TGGATAACCGTATTACCGCCTTTGAGTGAGCTGATACCGCTCGCCGCAGCCGAACGACCGAGCGCAGCGA
GTCAGTGAGCGAGGAAGCGGAAGAGCGCTGCCGGCACCTGTCCTACGAGTTGCATGATAAAGAAGACAGT
CATAAGTGCGGCGACGATAGTCATGCCCCGCGCCCACCGGAAGGAGCTGACTGGGTTGAAGGCTCTCAAG
GGCATCGGTCGACGGATCCTTATCGATTTTACCACATTTGTAGAGGTTTTACTTGCTTTAAAAAACCTCC
CACACCTCCCCCTGAACCTGAAACATAAAATGAATGCAATTGTTGTTGTTAACTTGTTTATTGCAGCTTA
TAATGGTTACAAATAAAGCAATAGCATCACAAATTTCACAAATAAAGCATTTTTTTCATTGCATTCTAGT
TGTGGTTTGTCCAAACTCATCAATGTATCTTATCATGTCTGCTCGAAGCGGCCGGCCGCCCCGACTCTAG
ACTAAAAGACAAATTTGCATATACAGAATAAAGCGATAACTGCAATTATAACACCTGTAACTCCAATACC
TGCCGGTATCCATTGTCTCCATCCTGTCCACCAATTGTCATTGTCCCCCTGGTCCGGAAGGGTTTTATCA
ACAAAATCATGAATAATCTGATCAATTTTGTCTGTTATGTTCTTGGTCCAATCATGTGGTTCGATACAGC
AGTCCGGTCCCAAAATGTGGCATGTGCCACCCCATCGCTGCAGCAGGAAGTCAATTGCCTTACGGTTGAG
GATTGAAAAGGTTCGCAGCTCAGTTGTGGCTCTCAGGAACAGTTGGAGAGCTTGAGTCGTTTCGTTGGCC
AGCTGCCTCAACCCACAGATTAAACCATCTTGGTTGTGCATTAGCCCCTCTGTGTAAATTCCTTCGGCTG
CTGGCCCGAAATATGGTATCCAGGCCAATCCGATTGCAGCACCTTCATCCTGAGTAGTCCAGTAATGTAA
ATTGGGGTTGCATTTGGGTTGAGCATTGACAATTACTTCTCTTCGAGTCCTTCTCCCGCCTGTGATCAGT
CCTGCTACTCCAGCAATAGTATTGGTAATTAAGCCTAGCTTCCCGCTGCTGGCACTCTCTTCTCCGGTAT
CTTGGTGATGAGTGTTGTTGTTGCCAGCAGTCTCGCTGTAGTTTTGGGGGCTTGTCGTGGTGGCGAGGTC
CAGGGAGTCAGCGCTCTTACTCGTGTTGGTGTTCTCTGCTTTTAAGGGTCCGGCTGCGGTCGTGGCGGGG
GGAGTGTCGGAGGCTGTGCTGTCGTTGTCTGCTCTACGGTGATGTTGTCCAACTTGAGTTGCCTCAGAGA
TGTCAAGTTTATACACGGGTGTATTATGGGTGCTGTTGTCCGGACCTGTTTTGGTTGTGGGAGGTTGAGG
ACTCGTGGAGATTGTGGCAAGGGTTGTCAGATGCGACACTGCAGCTTTCCTTCCTTGACTGTGCACTTGA
ACCATTGCAGAGGAATTTTCTGAAGCCATGATTTTGTGGTCTTCATTTGTTGTGTTGGTCTCTGGGTCGG
AAGAAGTTCGCGCCGGACTCTGACCACTGATGTTTTTGGGTCCGTTTGATACAGCTGTGAAAGACAACTC
TTCACTGCGAATTTTTCTAGTGAGGTTTTTTTTAGTTTCCCAGAAGGCCCACTCCCCGATTGTTGTATCA
ATTTCGGGGTTGACCTTCCAAATTAGTTTTCCCGTGGTGTTGCTCCTCTTCCCACTTGCATATATTGTCT
CATTCAGCTGGAGCAGAAACTGTGGTGTGAATCTTGATTCAAGTTGGACGTAGGTCAAATTGTCAACCTC
GAACAAGTACTCTGTCTCATTAGTTCCAAAACCGGTAGCCTGATATCTAATTGTGGTAGAATAATAGCCA
CTCGACGGGTCCTCCGTTGCATTGACCGGCTCTCTCAAGGGGTGTGAGCTGAAGAAGTCCTTCTTAGCTT
GGGGCAGTATCAGAAATGCAACGACACCTTCAGCGAAAGTCGTTCCTCGGTAGATAACTGTGGAAGCAAG
TCGATCATACAGGAAGAAAGCACCCTCTTTGTGGAAGGCAAAGTCTCCGGCACATGGTCCCGTTCCTGAT
ACTTTGTGCACATACCGGCACCGGGGGAAGCCCCGAATCCCGTCTGGCGCTGCTGGTAGACACTCACTCC
CGTCAGGTTTTTTGATTTCAAGATTGTAGCAGTTTTCAGCCCATTCACCAGCTTCATAATTGACCACCTT
TGGTGGGACACCGGACCTGAAGCCCCATCTTTTAGTCACAGATGGCACGTCAGTTGCCACTCCATTCCCC
TCGAGATTCAGTCCAACTGATCTCAATTGATTTGTGGATGACAGTTTGTCACGACAAACTAGTTTGTCGA
CATCACTAACCTGTAATGTACTATTGTGGATAACTCCAAGCGGGATGGAAAATGTTCTTTGGAAAAGGAT
AATTACCCAAAGAAAGAATGATGTCCTCTTGAATCGATCACGAGGTAACTGCAATATTCCTGTAACACCC
ATGGTGGCTTTACCAACA
